Addgene plasmid #35207: pCS2+8NmCherry-ABCC5a
Depositing lab: Amro Hamdoun. Depositing organization: University of California, San Diego (UCSD). Publication: Localization and Substrate Selectivity of Sea Urchin Multidrug (MDR) Efflux Transporters. Gokirmak T, Campanale JP, Shipp LE, Moy GW, Tao H, Hamdoun A. J Biol Chem. 2012 Nov 2. 10.1074/jbc.M112.424879 PubMed 23124201.
Backbone
  Vector backbone: pCS2+8NmCherry
  Backbone manufacturer: Gokirmak et al., 2012
  Backbone size w/o insert (bp): 4866
  Vector type: Mammalian Expression ; Sea urchin, zebrafish, Xenopus
Growth in bacteria
  Bacterial resistance: Ampicillin, 100 μg/mL
  Growth temperature: 37°C
  Growth strain: DH10B
  Copy number: High Copy
Gene/Insert
  Gene/Insert name: ABCC5a (alt name: MRP5)
  Species: Strongylocentrotus purpuratus
  Insert size (bp): 4284
  Promoter: SP6
  Tag / fusion protein: mCherry (N terminal on backbone)
  Cloning method: Restriction Enzyme; 5′ cloning site PacI (not destroyed); 3′ cloning site FseI (not destroyed)
  Sequencing primers: 5′ CTTGAAGCTGTCCTTCCCCGA; 3′ TGTTGTTAACTTGTTTATTGCAGCT
Terms and licenses: Academic/Nonprofit Terms; Industry Terms: Not Available to Industry
How to cite: pCS2+8NmCherry-ABCC5a was a gift from Amro Hamdoun (Addgene plasmid # 35207 ; http://n2t.net/addgene:35207 ; RRID:Addgene_35207)
