[The description below was written by a language model from this plasmid's Addgene catalogue record.]
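Description:
pCS2+8NmCherry-ABCC5a is an expression plasmid built on pCS2+8NmCherry, a derivative of the pCS2+ family of vectors. The catalogue lists it as suitable for mammalian expression as well as for sea urchin, zebrafish and Xenopus work. It is maintained in E. coli as a high-copy plasmid under ampicillin selection. The empty backbone is recorded as 4866 bp. No feature table accompanies the record, so the origin of replication, polyadenylation signal and any additional promoters in the backbone are not stated.

The insert is a 4284 bp coding sequence for ABCC5a (also called MRP5), an ATP-binding cassette transporter of the C subfamily from the purple sea urchin Strongylocentrotus purpuratus. It was cloned between PacI and FseI sites, both of which remain intact, so the open reading frame can be excised or transferred to related vectors that share these sites. The backbone supplies mCherry upstream of the cloning site, so the product is a transporter with the red fluorescent protein fused to its N terminus. The recorded promoter is SP6, a bacteriophage RNA polymerase promoter that allows in vitro transcription of mRNA from the plasmid. Such mRNA is typically microinjected into eggs or embryos of the listed species.

The associated publication concerns the localization and substrate selectivity of sea urchin multidrug efflux transporters. This fits use of the construct to visualize where the mCherry-tagged ABCC5a resides in cells of the embryo and to overexpress it for assays of efflux activity.
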