>Addgene plasmid #35207 | pCS2+8NmCherry-ABCC5a | depositor partial sequence | sequence record 42931 | pCS2+8NmCherry-ABCC5a sequence 5547 bps
CTAGTCATCGATTGATGGTGAGCAAGGGCGAGGAGGATAACATGGCCATCATCAAGGAGTTCATGCGCTT
CAAGGTGCACATGGAGGGCTCCGTGAACGGCCACGAGTTCGAGATCGAGGGCGAGGGCGAGGGCCGCCCC
TACGAGGGCACCCAGACCGCCAAGCTGAAGGTGACCAAGGGTGGCCCCCTGCCCTTCGCCTGGGACATCC
TGTCCCCTCAGTTCATGTACGGCTCCAAGGCCTACGTGAAGCACCCCGCCGACATCCCCGACTACTTGAA
GCTGTCCTTCCCCGAGGGCTTCAAGTGGGAGCGCGTGATGAACTTCGAGGACGGCGGCGTGGTGACCGTG
ACCCAGGACTCCTCCCTGCAGGACGGCGAGTTCATCTACAAGGTGAAGCTGCGCGGCACCAACTTCCCCT
CCGACGGCCCCGTAATGCAGAAGAAGACCATGGGCTGGGAGGCCTCCTCCGAGCGGATGTACCCCGAGGA
CGGCGCCCTGAAGGGCGAGATCAAGCAGAGGCTGAAGCTGAAGGACGGCGGCCACTACGACGCTGAGGTC
AAGACCACCTACAAGGCCAAGAAGCCCGTGCAGCTGCCCGGCGCCTACAACGTCAACATCAAGTTGGACA
TCACCTCCCACAACGAGGACTACACCATCGTGGAACAGTACGAACGCGCCGAGGGCCGCCACTCCACCGG
CGGCATGGACGAGCTGTACAAGGAATTCGGAGCCGGCGCGCCATTAATTAAAATGATTATAGAAGGCAAC
GATCCTCTCAGTATGACGTCACCACACCGTGCATCAGAGGGCGATATACACAATGATGAAGGGTTTGGGG
TGCAAGAGAGGAGTTCCTCATTAGAAGATCAAACTGTCATCGAAATGGATTCACAGATTGACACGGCTCT
GAGCTACACCGACGGGAAGACACCCGGAGAACTGAAAGACGGGAGAATAGGAGAGCAGGAGGATGACCCA
GATGAAACTGAACAACTTCTGGACAAACGGGAAGAAGGTGATACTGAAGAACAGAAGAGTAGCAACACCG
GAACTAAATATTGGGCGACCGGTAACTTCATCAGCGTCGTAACGTCGCAGTGGTTAACACCGCTGTTCCG
CGCCGCCAAGAAACGCGGACTAAACGACGACGACCTCTATCACATCTTGCCCGTGGACTCAGCGGAGAAA
AACGCCAAGATCTTTGCTCAGTTATGGGAGGAAGAGATAAAACATCACGGTGGTAACGCGGTCAAAGCGT
CACTGAGACGCGTCATTCTGCGGTTCGTATCGTGGCGTATTCTTGGCTGTATGCTCATGGTTATGTTAAG
CCAGATGACCGTATTTCTTCTTTCCTCCGTTTCTATCCGTGGCCTTCTCCAATATTCCGCGGATGCGACT
GCGCCCGTTTACCGCGGTATTCTGTACGCGGTCAGCGCCATGCTCTTCACGATTCTCTACAACATTACCC
TCGGTGCAAACTACTTCATCGCGGCTAGCACCGGGGTGCGGCTGCGAGGCGGTGTGGTGGCGCTTTTACT
GCAGAAGGTTCTGCGGCTGCGTGGTCTTCACAAGACATCGATGGGTGAGATTGTGAATCTATGTGTTAAC
GACGGGAACAGACTCCATGATGGAATGGTGTTTACACCTTTGGTCGTTGGGGCGCCCGTGATATTCATTT
GCGCATGCGTATTCACGACTTACATCTTGGGCAAATCAGCTTTGATTGGGATGTTGGTCTACGCGCTAAC
ATATATTGCACAGTTCGCTCTAACAGGAGGTAAGGTGATCTACCGTGCACGCATGATGAAAGAGACAGAT
CAACGAGTTCACACCATCAGTGAGATGCTGACTAACATCAAGTTCATCAAGATGTATGCATGGGAAGATT
GCTTCGAGAGGAAGGTCAATGAACTCCGCCGAAGGGAACTACGACATCTAGTTGGTTTGCGCATTCTTCA
TGGTATCCAAAAGAGCTTCAACATTTTTGTTCCAATAGTAGCTGTTGTGGCCACAATTATGTTCAAGCTC
TTTCTGAAAGAGAGTCTTTCCCCAGATCAGGTGTTGACCTATTTAGCTGTCATCTACAGCATGCGTTCGA
TGCTCACCATGACTCAGTATGGTTTCCAATACTTGAGTGATATCCTGGTGTCCATACCACGTATCAAGAA
CTTGCTGATTCAAGATGAGATGCTACCCATCACGGATAGTGTCGATGACTGGTCGAATGCGATCGAGATG
AACTCGGTGTCGGCTGCTTGGGATGACTGCAGTAAAGACAAGAAGACTCAATGCGATACAGCTCGGGATA
AAGAAGATCATGACGTCATTGACAGAGAAAATGGTTCGTCGTCAGACCTCTATGGAGCATGCGCATTGAA
TGATGTATCGGTTGCAGTAAAAAAGGGATCTCTTGTTGGTGTATGCGGTAGCATAGGGAGTGGTAAAACC
AGCTTACTACACACCATACTACAACAGACACACATCCTAGAAGGGTCTATAGCCGTATCAGGGTCTTTGG
CATACACCTCCCAACAACCTGATATCTTCAACGCAACATTACGTGAGAACATCACCATGTTCGGCGACCA
TTGTGAAGATGAAGTCGAGAATGAGAACCAAGCTGAGAGAGTTCACAGTGAAGAGAGATACTGGGAAGCG
GTCAGGGTTTGTTGTCTGAGTGACGACATCGCGGCGCTTCCATGCGGTGGTCGTACGGAGATCGGCGAGC
GTGGTATCAACCTGAGTGGAGGACAGAAGCATCGTGTGAGTCTGGCTCGAGCTGTGTACGCTGATCGAGA
CATCTACTTACTGGATGATCCGTTGAGTGCAGTGGATACAAGGGTAGCAGAACACATCTACACAGAGTGC
ATCGCAGGTATCCTCAAGGAGAAGACCGTACTCTTAGTCACAACCAACCTACAGTACCTTAGCAAATGTG
ATGAGGTGATTGTTATCAGCAATGGACGGGTGATCGAACAGGGTACACACACGCAGCTTATGACAGATGA
AGCCGAGTATGCTCGCCTTCTACGAACATTTGGCTCTGACCACGACAAAACAGCAGACGACTACATCAGC
AAGCAGAACGAAGACGAAAGCACCGATAACGATGACCTCTTGGCAAATTGCTCGACGAGAACTCTGAATG
AAGAGGACTGTCTAGATGAAAACATTGAGGGTCAGTTGGTGGACGCAGAGACCCAAAAGCAGGGTGCAGT
CAGCACAGGGACCTACCTGGCCTATTTCAAATACGCAGGAGGCATACTTTCATGTTTCCTTTCTTTACTC
TTGTATATTCTATCACCAGCAAGTGCTGCATTCAACAACGTCTGGCTTAGTCATTGGCTCAGCGCGGGCA
GTGGCATTCCTCAAAATGGCACCCAGCTACAGTCAGAAGATGAACAAGATATTCTGAAGAATCCTGAATT
CCACTTTTTCAGGGATGTCTATCTTTATAGCTTTCTGAGTGTGTTTGTAATATGTAGTCTTCGTATAGTT
TATTATGTAATGATTACGCAGAGGGCGTCGTTCAACCTTCATCGATCCCTCTACAAGCAGGTCTTCAGTT
GCCCGATGGAATTCTTTGATACCACTCCATCGGGAAGGGTCCTGAATCGATTCTCTCGTGACATTGATGA
AGCAGATAATGAAGTCCCGAACGCTCTCGAGACGGCCCTCTGGACATTTCTCAGTGTGTTTGCAGGTATT
GTAATTGTCATCATGGTCTTTCCCTGGTTTATCGTCTTTGTTGCCATCATTGCTATTGTCCTTGTGTATT
TGTCTCGAATGTTTCTACCAGCTATTCGTGATATCAAACGTATTGAAAACATCAAACGATCACCACTCAT
CGGACACGTTAAAGCTACAGTCGAGGCTCAGACCACCATCCGGGCATTTGGCATGGGAGAACTCTTCATT
AAACGCTGTAACAAGCTCTTAGACACCAGCGCTGTTCCAAAGATGCTATTTTTAATGGGACAACGATGGT
TGGCATTCAGACTGGACCTATGCGTAGCAGTAGCCCAACTGCTACTTGGTCTATCTGTCGTTTTTACACA
CAACACTACTGCTGCCGCTTTTGCCGGACTGGCTCTTGCTTACTCCGTACAGTTCCTAGGGACACTTCAA
TTTTCTGTTCGACTTATCACGATCACACAGGCCCGTTTCACATCCATTGAACGCATTACCGATTATATCA
AAAGATTGATACCAGAGGGGGGCACCGGGAAAAAGCATATATTAAAAAGTGATGTGGAGAGTTGGCCCAA
ACATGGAAATATCACAGTTGATTCACTTCAACTCAAATATCGAGACAACCTTCCGACTGTGTTGAAAGGT
ATTTCTTTCCATGTCAATTCTAAAGAGAAAATTGGAATCGTTGGAAGAACTGGATCAGGCAAATCGTCCA
TTGCAGTAGCCCTATTTCGTCTCGTCGAAGCAACCTCTGGCAGAATCCATATCGATGACCTCGACATTGG
GAGCATCCGTATCAGGGAGCTTCGTTCACGTATCTCCGTGATTCCTCAGGATCCCGTTCTCTTTACAGGA
ACTCTTCGTTTCAACCTAGATCCATACGAACAGTACTCCGGCGCTCAGATTTGGGATGCTTTAGATAAAA
CATACATGAAAAAAAGCATTGCTGGTATCCAGCAGCAACTTGAAGTCCGGGTGAGGGAAAATGGCTCTAA
CTTTTCCACTGGAGAAAGACAACTGCTCTGTCTAGCAAGAGCTCTCCTGCGCAACTCTACGATACTGTTC
CTTGACGAAGCGACTGCGACTGTTGATGCTGAAACAGACAGTCTGGTCCAAAGTACAATCAGAACAGCTT
TTTCAAACTGCACAGTTCTGACCATAGCCCATCGTCTTCACACAGTCCTAGACTCTGACCGTATTCTTGT
CTTAGATGATGGTACCGTCCTGGAGATGGATACTCCAGCAGCACTTCTTGCCAACCCAGACTCCAGACTA
AACGCTCTCTTGAGCTCAGGACATGACGTTTCAGTCAATCAAACCAACCATTGTGGACACAATTAGTGGC
CGGCCAGCGATCGCCAAGGCCTCTCGAGCCTCTAGAACTATAGTGAGTCGTATTACGTAGATCCAGACAT
GATAAGATACATTGATGAGTTTGGACAAACCACAACTAGAATGCAGTGAAAAAAATGCTTTATTTGTGAA
ATTTGTGATGCTATTGCTTTATTTGTAACCATTATAAGCTGCAATAAACAAGTTAACAACAACAATTGCA
TTCATTTTATGTTTCAGGTTCAGGGGGAGGTGTGGGAGGTTTTTTAATTCGCGGCCGCGGCGCCAATGCA
TTGGGCCCGGTACCCAGCTTTTGTTCCCTTTAGTGAGGGTTAATTGCGCGCTTGGCGTAATCATGGTCAT
AGCTGTTTCCTGTGTGAAATTGTTATCCGCTCACAATTCCACACAACATACGAGCCGGGAGCATAAAGTG
TAAAGCCTGGGGTGCCTAATGAGTGAGCTAACTCACATTAATTGCGTTGCGCTCACTGCCCGCTTTCCAG
TCGGGAAACCTGTCGTG
