>Addgene plasmid #35207 | pCS2+8NmCherry-ABCC5a | addgene partial sequence | sequence record 45234 | CMV_fwd
GGGAACCGCCATTCTGCCTGGGGACGTCGGAGCAAGCTTGATTTAGGTGACACTATAGAATACAAGCTAC
TTGTTCTTTTTGCAGGATCCACTAGTCATCGATTGATGGTGAGCAAGGGCGAGGAGGATAACATGGCCAT
CATCAAGGAGTTCATGCGCTTCAAGGTGCACATGGAGGGCTCCGTGAACGGCCACGAGTTCGAGATCGAG
GGCGAGGGCGAGGGCCGCCCCTACGAGGGCACCCAGACCGCCAAGCTGAAGGTGACCAAGGGTGGCCCCC
TGCCCTTCGCCTGGGACATCCTGTCCCCTCAGTTCATGTACGGCTCCAAGGCCTACGTGAAGCACCCCGC
CGACATCCCCGACTACTTGAAGCTGTCCTTCCCCGAGGGCTTCAAGTGGGAGCGCGTGATGAACTTCGAG
GACGGCGGCGTGGTGACCGTGACCCAGGACTCCTCCCTGCAGGACGGCGAGTTCATCTACAAGGTGAAGC
TGCGCGGCACCAACTTCCCCTCCGACGGCCCCGTAATGCAGAAGAAGACCATGGGCTGGGAGGCCTCCTC
CGAGCGGATGTACCCCGAGGACGGCGCCCTGAAGGGCGAGATCAAGCAGAGGCTGAAGCTGAAGGACGGC
GGCCACTACGACGCTGAGGTCAAGACCACCTACAAGGCCAAGAAGCCCGTGCAGCTGCCCGGCGCCTACA
ACGTCAACATCAAGTTGGACATCACCTCCCACAACGAGGACTACACCATCGTGGAACAGTACGAACGCGC
CGAGGGCC
