>Addgene plasmid #35207 | pCS2+8NmCherry-ABCC5a | addgene partial sequence | sequence record 46426 | EBV-Rev 5'-GTGGTTTGTCCAAACTCATC-3'
TTCTAGAGGCTCGAGAGGCCTTGGCGATCGCTGGCCGGCCACTAATTGTGTCCACAATGGTTGGTTTGAT
TGACTGAAACGTCATGTCCTGAGCTCAAGAGAGCGTTTAGTCTGGAGTCTGGGTTGGCAAGAAGTGCTGC
TGGAGTATCCATCTCCAGGACGGTACCATCATCTAAGACAAGAATACGGTCAGAGTCTAGGACTGTGTGA
AGACGATGGGCTATGGTCAGAACTGTGCAGTTTGAAAAAGCTGTTCTGATTGTACTTTGGACCAGACTGT
CTGTTTCAGCATCAACAGTCGCAGTCGCTTCGTCAAGGAACAGTATCGTAGAGTTGCGCAGGAGAGCTCT
TGCTAGACAGAGCAGTTGTCTTTCTCCAGTGGAAAAGTTAGAGCCATTTTCCCTCACCCGGACTTCAAGT
TGCTGCTGGATACCAGCAATGCTTTTTTTCATGTATGTTTTATCTAAAGCATCCCAAATCTGAGCGCCGG
AGTACTGTTCGTATGGATCTAGGTTGAAACGAAGAGTTCCTGTAAAGAGAACGGGATCCTGAGGAATCAC
GGAGATACGTGAACGAAGCTCCCTGATACGGATGCTCCCAATGTCGAGGTCATCGATATGGATTCTGCCA
GAGGTTGCTTCGACGAGACGAAATAGGGCTACTGCAATGGACGATTTGCCTGATCCAGTTCTTCCAACGA
TTCCAATTTTCTCTTTAGAATTGACATGGAAAGAAATACCTTTCAACACAGTCGGAAGGTTGTCTCGATA
TTTGAGTTGAAGTGAATCAACTGTGATATTTCCATGTTTGGGCCAACTCTCCACATCACT
